Addgene plasmid #201618: LENTICRISPR-RPE_sgRNA1
Purpose: CRISPR/Cas9-mediated gene knock-out
Depositing lab: Alexis Jourdain & Vamsi Mootha. Depositing organization: Broad Institute. Publication: Salvage of ribose from uridine or RNA supports glycolysis in nutrient-limited conditions. Skinner OS, Blanco-Fernandez J, Goodman RP, Kawakami A, Shen H, Kemeny LV, Joesch-Cohen L, Rees MG, Roth JA, Fisher DE, Mootha VK, Jourdain AA. Nat Metab. 2023 May;5(5):765-776. doi: 10.1038/s42255-023-00774-2. Epub 2023 May 17. PubMed 37198474.
Backbone
  Vector backbone: lentiCRISPR v2
  Backbone manufacturer: Feng Zhang, Addgene #52961
  Vector type: Lentiviral, CRISPR
  Selectable markers: Puromycin
Growth in bacteria
  Bacterial resistance: Ampicillin, 100 μg/mL
  Growth temperature: 37°C
  Growth strain: NEB Stable
  Copy number: High Copy
Gene/Insert
  Gene/Insert name: RPE
  gRNA/shRNA sequence: ATATCTATCTGATTAGCCCA
  Species: H. sapiens (human)
  Entrez Gene: RPE (a.k.a. RPE2-1)
  Cloning method: Restriction Enzyme; 5′ cloning site BsmBI (unknown if destroyed); 3′ cloning site BsmBI (unknown if destroyed)
Terms and licenses: Academic/Nonprofit Terms; Industry Terms: Not Available to Industry
How to cite: LENTICRISPR-RPE_sgRNA1 was a gift from Alexis Jourdain & Vamsi Mootha (Addgene plasmid # 201618 ; http://n2t.net/addgene:201618 ; RRID:Addgene_201618)
