[The description below was written by a language model from this plasmid's Addgene catalogue record and pLannotate feature annotations shown in this document.]
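Description:
LENTICRISPR-RPE_sgRNA1 is a third-generation-style, self-inactivating lentiviral CRISPR plasmid built on the lentiCRISPR v2 backbone, carrying a single guide RNA against human RPE together with Cas9 in one vector. In bacteria it is maintained at high copy from a ColE1/pUC-type origin under ampicillin selection (AmpR). An f1 origin is also present. The full sequence record is about 13 kb.

The viral genome is transcribed from a CMV enhancer/promoter fused to a truncated HIV-1 5' LTR. It includes the Ψ packaging signal with a gag fragment, the RRE for Rev-dependent nuclear export, the cPPT/CTS, a WPRE to boost transcript expression, and a ΔU3 3' LTR that inactivates LTR promoter activity after integration, followed by a bGH polyadenylation signal.

Within this frame there are two expression units. A human U6 RNA polymerase III promoter drives the RPE-targeting spacer, cloned through the BsmBI sites, joined to the Streptococcus pyogenes gRNA scaffold. An EF-1α core promoter drives S. pyogenes Cas9, with a puromycin N-acetyltransferase coding sequence downstream. The feature table does not annotate the linker joining Cas9 and PuroR. Puromycin is the recorded mammalian selectable marker.

Outside the LTRs, the backbone also carries an SV40/EM7-driven bleomycin/Zeocin resistance cassette with an SV40 poly(A) signal. Because it lies outside the LTRs, it is not packaged into virus.

The stated purpose is CRISPR/Cas9-mediated gene knock-out. Transduced cells express Cas9 and the guide, producing double-strand breaks in RPE, and can be enriched with puromycin. The "sgRNA1" name suggests it is one of several guides for this gene, though the record does not describe the others.
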