Features (pLannotate 1.2.2; 33 found; start..end, strand, type, name):
    217..397     +  LTR            5' LTR (truncated): truncated 5' long terminal repeat (LTR) from HIV-1
    444..569     +  misc_feature   HIV-1 Ψ: packaging signal of human immunodeficiency virus type 1
    553..916     +  CDS            HIV-1 gag (fragment): gag protein from human immunodeficiency virus 1; gag
   1062..1295    +  misc_feature   RRE: The Rev response element (RRE) of HIV-1 allows for Rev-dependent mRNA export from the nucleus to the cytoplasm.
   1672..1772    +  CDS            Rev (fragment): human immunodeficiency virus 1 (HIV-1) Rev protein; rev; enhances nuclear export of unspliced and incompletely spliced viral mRNAs
   1822..1939    +  misc_feature   cPPT/CTS: central polypurine tract and central termination sequence of HIV-1
   1990..2230    +  promoter       U6 promoter: RNA polymerase III promoter for human U6 snRNA
   2260..2335    +  misc_RNA       gRNA scaffold: guide RNA scaffold for the Streptococcus pyogenes CRISPR/Cas9 system
   2353..2371    +  CDS            small t antigen (fragment): SV40 (simian virus 40) small t antigen
   2397..2608    +  promoter       EF-1α core promoter: core promoter for human elongation factor EF-1α
   2633..6736    +  CDS            Cas9: Cas9 (Csn1) endonuclease from the Streptococcus pyogenes Type II CRISPR/Cas system generates RNA-guided double strand breaks in DNA
   6874..7471    +  CDS            PuroR (fragment): puromycin N-acetyltransferase; pac from Streptomyces; confers resistance to puromycin
   7487..8075    +  misc_feature   WPRE: woodchuck hepatitis virus posttranscriptional regulatory element
   8126..8145    +  misc_feature   cPPT/CTS (fragment): central polypurine tract and central termination sequence of HIV-1
   8147..8380    +  LTR            3' LTR (ΔU3): self-inactivating 3' long terminal repeat (LTR) from HIV-1
   8412..8636    +  polyA_signal   bGH poly(A) signal: bovine growth hormone polyadenylation signal
   8640..8661    +  promoter       SV40 promoter (fragment): SV40 enhancer and early promoter
   8682..9110    +  rep_origin     f1 ori (sequence partly withheld): f1 bacteriophage origin of replication; arrow indicates direction of (+) strand synthesis
   9124..9453    +  promoter       SV40 promoter: SV40 enhancer and early promoter
   9501..9548    +  promoter       EM7 promoter: synthetic bacterial promoter&nbsp
   9567..9941    +  CDS            BleoR: antibiotic-binding protein; Sh ble from Streptoalloteichus hindustanus; confers resistance to bleomycin, phleomycin, and Zeocin™
   9951..10076   +  CDS            ble (fragment): BLE_KLEPN - Experimental evidence at protein level: Swiss-Prot protein existence level 1. Binding protein with a strong affinity to the bleomycin family of antibiotics. Binds to CL990; an antimitotic-antibiotic compound. From Klebsiella pneumoniae.
  10071..10192   +  polyA_signal   SV40 poly(A) signal: SV40 polyadenylation signal
  10263..10285   -  protein_bind   lac operator (fragment): The lac repressor binds to the lac operator to inhibit transcription in E. coli. This inhibition can be relieved by adding lactose or isopropyl-β-D-thiogalactopyranoside (IPTG). lac repressor encoded by lacI
  10289..10319   -  promoter       lac promoter: promoter for the E. coli lac operon
  10334..10355   -  protein_bind   CAP binding site: CAP binding activates transcription in the presence of cAMP. E. coli catabolite activator protein
  10368..10460   -  CDS            lacI (fragment): lac repressor; lacI; The lac repressor binds to the lac operator to inhibit transcription in E. coli. This inhibition can be relieved by adding lactose or isopropyl-β-D-thiogalactopyranoside (IPTG).
  10643..11231   -  rep_origin     ori: high-copy-number ColE1/pMB1/pBR322/pUC origin of replication
  11402..12262   -  CDS            AmpR: β-lactamase; bla; confers resistance to ampicillin, carbenicillin, and related antibiotics
  12263..12367   -  promoter       AmpR promoter: bla
  12426..12478   -  misc_feature   bom (fragment): basis of mobility region from pBR322
  12633..13012   +  enhancer       CMV enhancer: human cytomegalovirus immediate early enhancer
  13013..199     +  promoter       CMV promoter (across the origin): human cytomegalovirus (CMV) immediate early promoter
>Addgene plasmid #201618 | LENTICRISPR-RPE_sgRNA1 | addgene full sequence | sequence record 396600 | Addgene NGS Result
TGATGCGGTTTTGGCAGTACATCAATGGGCGTGGATAGCGGTTTGACTCACGGGGATTTCCAAGTCTCCA
CCCCATTGACGTCAATGGGAGTTTGTTTTGGCACCAAAATCAACGGGACTTTCCAAAATGTCGTAACAAC
TCCGCCCCATTGACGCAAATGGGCGGTAGGCGTGTACGGTGGGAGGTCTATATAAGCAGCGCGTTTTGCC
TGTACTGGGTCTCTCTGGTTAGACCAGATCTGAGCCTGGGAGCTCTCTGGCTAACTAGGGAACCCACTGC
TTAAGCCTCAATAAAGCTTGCCTTGAGTGCTTCAAGTAGTGTGTGCCCGTCTGTTGTGTGACTCTGGTAA
CTAGAGATCCCTCAGACCCTTTTAGTCAGTGTGGAAAATCTCTAGCAGTGGCGCCCGAACAGGGACTTGA
AAGCGAAAGGGAAACCAGAGGAGCTCTCTCGACGCAGGACTCGGCTTGCTGAAGCGCGCACGGCAAGAGG
CGAGGGGCGGCGACTGGTGAGTACGCCAAAAATTTTGACTAGCGGAGGCTAGAAGGAGAGAGATGGGTGC
GAGAGCGTCAGTATTAAGCGGGGGAGAATTAGATCGCGATGGGAAAAAATTCGGTTAAGGCCAGGGGGAA
AGAAAAAATATAAATTAAAACATATAGTATGGGCAAGCAGGGAGCTAGAACGATTCGCAGTTAATCCTGG
CCTGTTAGAAACATCAGAAGGCTGTAGACAAATACTGGGACAGCTACAACCATCCCTTCAGACAGGATCA
GAAGAACTTAGATCATTATATAATACAGTAGCAACCCTCTATTGTGTGCATCAAAGGATAGAGATAAAAG
ACACCAAGGAAGCTTTAGACAAGATAGAGGAAGAGCAAAACAAAAGTAAGACCACCGCACAGCAAGCGGC
CGCTGATCTTCAGACCTGGAGGAGGAGATATGAGGGACAATTGGAGAAGTGAATTATATAAATATAAAGT
AGTAAAAATTGAACCATTAGGAGTAGCACCCACCAAGGCAAAGAGAAGAGTGGTGCAGAGAGAAAAAAGA
GCAGTGGGAATAGGAGCTTTGTTCCTTGGGTTCTTGGGAGCAGCAGGAAGCACTATGGGCGCAGCGTCAA
TGACGCTGACGGTACAGGCCAGACAATTATTGTCTGGTATAGTGCAGCAGCAGAACAATTTGCTGAGGGC
TATTGAGGCGCAACAGCATCTGTTGCAACTCACAGTCTGGGGCATCAAGCAGCTCCAGGCAAGAATCCTG
GCTGTGGAAAGATACCTAAAGGATCAACAGCTCCTGGGGATTTGGGGTTGCTCTGGAAAACTCATTTGCA
CCACTGCTGTGCCTTGGAATGCTAGTTGGAGTAATAAATCTCTGGAACAGATTTGGAATCACACGACCTG
GATGGAGTGGGACAGAGAAATTAACAATTACACAAGCTTAATACACTCCTTAATTGAAGAATCGCAAAAC
CAGCAAGAAAAGAATGAACAAGAATTATTGGAATTAGATAAATGGGCAAGTTTGTGGAATTGGTTTAACA
TAACAAATTGGCTGTGGTATATAAAATTATTCATAATGATAGTAGGAGGCTTGGTAGGTTTAAGAATAGT
TTTTGCTGTACTTTCTATAGTGAATAGAGTTAGGCAGGGATATTCACCATTATCGTTTCAGACCCACCTC
CCAACCCCGAGGGGACCCGACAGGCCCGAAGGAATAGAAGAAGAAGGTGGAGAGAGAGACAGAGACAGAT
CCATTCGATTAGTGAACGGATCGGCACTGCGTGCGCCAATTCTGCAGACAAATGGCAGTATTCATCCACA
ATTTTAAAAGAAAAGGGGGGATTGGGGGGTACAGTGCAGGGGAAAGAATAGTAGACATAATAGCAACAGA
CATACAAACTAAAGAATTACAAAAACAAATTACAAAAATTCAAAATTTTCGGGTTTATTACAGGGACAGC
AGAGATCCAGTTTGGTTAATTAAGGTACCGAGGGCCTATTTCCCATGATTCCTTCATATTTGCATATACG
ATACAAGGCTGTTAGAGAGATAATTAGAATTAATTTGACTGTAAACACAAAGATATTAGTACAAAATACG
TGACGTAGAAAGTAATAATTTCTTGGGTAGTTTGCAGTTTTAAAATTATGTTTTAAAATGGACTATCATA
TGCTTACCGTAACTTGAAAGTATTTCGATTTCTTGGCTTTATATATCTTGTGGAAAGGACGAAACACCGA
TATCTATCTGATTAGCCCAGTTTTAGAGCTAGAAATAGCAAGTTAAAATAAGGCTAGTCCGTTATCAACT
TGAAAAAGTGGCACCGAGTCGGTGCTTTTTTGAATTCGCTAGCTAGGTCTTGAAAGGAGTGGGAATTGGC
TCCGGTGCCCGTCAGTGGGCAGAGCGCACATCGCCCACAGTCCCCGAGAAGTTGGGGGGAGGGGTCGGCA
ATTGATCCGGTGCCTAGAGAAGGTGGCGCGGGGTAAACTGGGAAAGTGATGTCGTGTACTGGCTCCGCCT
TTTTCCCGAGGGTGGGGGAGAACCGTATATAAGTGCAGTAGTCGCCGTGAACGTTCTTTTTCGCAACGGG
TTTGCCGCCAGAACACAGGACCGGTTCTAGAGCGCTGCCACCATGGACAAGAAGTACAGCATCGGCCTGG
ACATCGGCACCAACTCTGTGGGCTGGGCCGTGATCACCGACGAGTACAAGGTGCCCAGCAAGAAATTCAA
GGTGCTGGGCAACACCGACCGGCACAGCATCAAGAAGAACCTGATCGGAGCCCTGCTGTTCGACAGCGGC
GAAACAGCCGAGGCCACCCGGCTGAAGAGAACCGCCAGAAGAAGATACACCAGACGGAAGAACCGGATCT
GCTATCTGCAAGAGATCTTCAGCAACGAGATGGCCAAGGTGGACGACAGCTTCTTCCACAGACTGGAAGA
GTCCTTCCTGGTGGAAGAGGATAAGAAGCACGAGCGGCACCCCATCTTCGGCAACATCGTGGACGAGGTG
GCCTACCACGAGAAGTACCCCACCATCTACCACCTGAGAAAGAAACTGGTGGACAGCACCGACAAGGCCG
ACCTGCGGCTGATCTATCTGGCCCTGGCCCACATGATCAAGTTCCGGGGCCACTTCCTGATCGAGGGCGA
CCTGAACCCCGACAACAGCGACGTGGACAAGCTGTTCATCCAGCTGGTGCAGACCTACAACCAGCTGTTC
GAGGAAAACCCCATCAACGCCAGCGGCGTGGACGCCAAGGCCATCCTGTCTGCCAGACTGAGCAAGAGCA
GACGGCTGGAAAATCTGATCGCCCAGCTGCCCGGCGAGAAGAAGAATGGCCTGTTCGGAAACCTGATTGC
CCTGAGCCTGGGCCTGACCCCCAACTTCAAGAGCAACTTCGACCTGGCCGAGGATGCCAAACTGCAGCTG
AGCAAGGACACCTACGACGACGACCTGGACAACCTGCTGGCCCAGATCGGCGACCAGTACGCCGACCTGT
TTCTGGCCGCCAAGAACCTGTCCGACGCCATCCTGCTGAGCGACATCCTGAGAGTGAACACCGAGATCAC
CAAGGCCCCCCTGAGCGCCTCTATGATCAAGAGATACGACGAGCACCACCAGGACCTGACCCTGCTGAAA
GCTCTCGTGCGGCAGCAGCTGCCTGAGAAGTACAAAGAGATTTTCTTCGACCAGAGCAAGAACGGCTACG
CCGGCTACATTGACGGCGGAGCCAGCCAGGAAGAGTTCTACAAGTTCATCAAGCCCATCCTGGAAAAGAT
GGACGGCACCGAGGAACTGCTCGTGAAGCTGAACAGAGAGGACCTGCTGCGGAAGCAGCGGACCTTCGAC
AACGGCAGCATCCCCCACCAGATCCACCTGGGAGAGCTGCACGCCATTCTGCGGCGGCAGGAAGATTTTT
ACCCATTCCTGAAGGACAACCGGGAAAAGATCGAGAAGATCCTGACCTTCCGCATCCCCTACTACGTGGG
CCCTCTGGCCAGGGGAAACAGCAGATTCGCCTGGATGACCAGAAAGAGCGAGGAAACCATCACCCCCTGG
AACTTCGAGGAAGTGGTGGACAAGGGCGCTTCCGCCCAGAGCTTCATCGAGCGGATGACCAACTTCGATA
AGAACCTGCCCAACGAGAAGGTGCTGCCCAAGCACAGCCTGCTGTACGAGTACTTCACCGTGTATAACGA
GCTGACCAAAGTGAAATACGTGACCGAGGGAATGAGAAAGCCCGCCTTCCTGAGCGGCGAGCAGAAAAAG
GCCATCGTGGACCTGCTGTTCAAGACCAACCGGAAAGTGACCGTGAAGCAGCTGAAAGAGGACTACTTCA
AGAAAATCGAGTGCTTCGACTCCGTGGAAATCTCCGGCGTGGAAGATCGGTTCAACGCCTCCCTGGGCAC
ATACCACGATCTGCTGAAAATTATCAAGGACAAGGACTTCCTGGACAATGAGGAAAACGAGGACATTCTG
GAAGATATCGTGCTGACCCTGACACTGTTTGAGGACAGAGAGATGATCGAGGAACGGCTGAAAACCTATG
CCCACCTGTTCGACGACAAAGTGATGAAGCAGCTGAAGCGGCGGAGATACACCGGCTGGGGCAGGCTGAG
CCGGAAGCTGATCAACGGCATCCGGGACAAGCAGTCCGGCAAGACAATCCTGGATTTCCTGAAGTCCGAC
GGCTTCGCCAACAGAAACTTCATGCAGCTGATCCACGACGACAGCCTGACCTTTAAAGAGGACATCCAGA
AAGCCCAGGTGTCCGGCCAGGGCGATAGCCTGCACGAGCACATTGCCAATCTGGCCGGCAGCCCCGCCAT
TAAGAAGGGCATCCTGCAGACAGTGAAGGTGGTGGACGAGCTCGTGAAAGTGATGGGCCGGCACAAGCCC
GAGAACATCGTGATCGAAATGGCCAGAGAGAACCAGACCACCCAGAAGGGACAGAAGAACAGCCGCGAGA
GAATGAAGCGGATCGAAGAGGGCATCAAAGAGCTGGGCAGCCAGATCCTGAAAGAACACCCCGTGGAAAA
CACCCAGCTGCAGAACGAGAAGCTGTACCTGTACTACCTGCAGAATGGGCGGGATATGTACGTGGACCAG
GAACTGGACATCAACCGGCTGTCCGACTACGATGTGGACCATATCGTGCCTCAGAGCTTTCTGAAGGACG
ACTCCATCGACAACAAGGTGCTGACCAGAAGCGACAAGAACCGGGGCAAGAGCGACAACGTGCCCTCCGA
AGAGGTCGTGAAGAAGATGAAGAACTACTGGCGGCAGCTGCTGAACGCCAAGCTGATTACCCAGAGAAAG
TTCGACAATCTGACCAAGGCCGAGAGAGGCGGCCTGAGCGAACTGGATAAGGCCGGCTTCATCAAGAGAC
AGCTGGTGGAAACCCGGCAGATCACAAAGCACGTGGCACAGATCCTGGACTCCCGGATGAACACTAAGTA
CGACGAGAATGACAAGCTGATCCGGGAAGTGAAAGTGATCACCCTGAAGTCCAAGCTGGTGTCCGATTTC
CGGAAGGATTTCCAGTTTTACAAAGTGCGCGAGATCAACAACTACCACCACGCCCACGACGCCTACCTGA
ACGCCGTCGTGGGAACCGCCCTGATCAAAAAGTACCCTAAGCTGGAAAGCGAGTTCGTGTACGGCGACTA
CAAGGTGTACGACGTGCGGAAGATGATCGCCAAGAGCGAGCAGGAAATCGGCAAGGCTACCGCCAAGTAC
TTCTTCTACAGCAACATCATGAACTTTTTCAAGACCGAGATTACCCTGGCCAACGGCGAGATCCGGAAGC
GGCCTCTGATCGAGACAAACGGCGAAACCGGGGAGATCGTGTGGGATAAGGGCCGGGATTTTGCCACCGT
GCGGAAAGTGCTGAGCATGCCCCAAGTGAATATCGTGAAAAAGACCGAGGTGCAGACAGGCGGCTTCAGC
AAAGAGTCTATCCTGCCCAAGAGGAACAGCGATAAGCTGATCGCCAGAAAGAAGGACTGGGACCCTAAGA
AGTACGGCGGCTTCGACAGCCCCACCGTGGCCTATTCTGTGCTGGTGGTGGCCAAAGTGGAAAAGGGCAA
GTCCAAGAAACTGAAGAGTGTGAAAGAGCTGCTGGGGATCACCATCATGGAAAGAAGCAGCTTCGAGAAG
AATCCCATCGACTTTCTGGAAGCCAAGGGCTACAAAGAAGTGAAAAAGGACCTGATCATCAAGCTGCCTA
AGTACTCCCTGTTCGAGCTGGAAAACGGCCGGAAGAGAATGCTGGCCTCTGCCGGCGAACTGCAGAAGGG
AAACGAACTGGCCCTGCCCTCCAAATATGTGAACTTCCTGTACCTGGCCAGCCACTATGAGAAGCTGAAG
GGCTCCCCCGAGGATAATGAGCAGAAACAGCTGTTTGTGGAACAGCACAAGCACTACCTGGACGAGATCA
TCGAGCAGATCAGCGAGTTCTCCAAGAGAGTGATCCTGGCCGACGCTAATCTGGACAAAGTGCTGTCCGC
CTACAACAAGCACCGGGATAAGCCCATCAGAGAGCAGGCCGAGAATATCATCCACCTGTTTACCCTGACC
AATCTGGGAGCCCCTGCCGCCTTCAAGTACTTTGACACCACCATCGACCGGAAGAGGTACACCAGCACCA
AAGAGGTGCTGGACGCCACCCTGATCCACCAGAGCATCACCGGCCTGTACGAGACACGGATCGACCTGTC
TCAGCTGGGAGGCGACAAGCGACCTGCCGCCACAAAGAAGGCTGGACAGGCTAAGAAGAAGAAAGATTAC
AAAGACGATGACGATAAGGGATCCGGCGCAACAAACTTCTCTCTGCTGAAACAAGCCGGAGATGTCGAAG
AGAATCCTGGACCGACCGAGTACAAGCCCACGGTGCGCCTCGCCACCCGCGACGACGTCCCCAGGGCCGT
ACGCACCCTCGCCGCCGCGTTCGCCGACTACCCCGCCACGCGCCACACCGTCGATCCGGACCGCCACATC
GAGCGGGTCACCGAGCTGCAAGAACTCTTCCTCACGCGCGTCGGGCTCGACATCGGCAAGGTGTGGGTCG
CGGACGACGGCGCCGCGGTGGCGGTCTGGACCACGCCGGAGAGCGTCGAAGCGGGGGCGGTGTTCGCCGA
GATCGGCCCGCGCATGGCCGAGTTGAGCGGTTCCCGGCTGGCCGCGCAGCAACAGATGGAAGGCCTCCTG
GCGCCGCACCGGCCCAAGGAGCCCGCGTGGTTCCTGGCCACCGTCGGAGTCTCGCCCGACCACCAGGGCA
AGGGTCTGGGCAGCGCCGTCGTGCTCCCCGGAGTGGAGGCGGCCGAGCGCGCCGGGGTGCCCGCCTTCCT
GGAGACCTCCGCGCCCCGCAACCTCCCCTTCTACGAGCGGCTCGGCTTCACCGTCACCGCCGACGTCGAG
GTGCCCGAAGGACCGCGCACCTGGTGCATGACCCGCAAGCCCGGTGCCTGAACGCGTTAAGTCGACAATC
AACCTCTGGATTACAAAATTTGTGAAAGATTGACTGGTATTCTTAACTATGTTGCTCCTTTTACGCTATG
TGGATACGCTGCTTTAATGCCTTTGTATCATGCTATTGCTTCCCGTATGGCTTTCATTTTCTCCTCCTTG
TATAAATCCTGGTTGCTGTCTCTTTATGAGGAGTTGTGGCCCGTTGTCAGGCAACGTGGCGTGGTGTGCA
CTGTGTTTGCTGACGCAACCCCCACTGGTTGGGGCATTGCCACCACCTGTCAGCTCCTTTCCGGGACTTT
CGCTTTCCCCCTCCCTATTGCCACGGCGGAACTCATCGCCGCCTGCCTTGCCCGCTGCTGGACAGGGGCT
CGGCTGTTGGGCACTGACAATTCCGTGGTGTTGTCGGGGAAATCATCGTCCTTTCCTTGGCTGCTCGCCT
GTGTTGCCACCTGGATTCTGCGCGGGACGTCCTTCTGCTACGTCCCTTCGGCCCTCAATCCAGCGGACCT
TCCTTCCCGCGGCCTGCTGCCGGCTCTGCGGCCTCTTCCGCGTCTTCGCCTTCGCCCTCAGACGAGTCGG
ATCTCCCTTTGGGCCGCCTCCCCGCGTCGACTTTAAGACCAATGACTTACAAGGCAGCTGTAGATCTTAG
CCACTTTTTAAAAGAAAAGGGGGGACTGGAAGGGCTAATTCACTCCCAACGAAGACAAGATCTGCTTTTT
GCTTGTACTGGGTCTCTCTGGTTAGACCAGATCTGAGCCTGGGAGCTCTCTGGCTAACTAGGGAACCCAC
TGCTTAAGCCTCAATAAAGCTTGCCTTGAGTGCTTCAAGTAGTGTGTGCCCGTCTGTTGTGTGACTCTGG
TAACTAGAGATCCCTCAGACCCTTTTAGTCAGTGTGGAAAATCTCTAGCAGGGCCCGTTTAAACCCGCTG
ATCAGCCTCGACTGTGCCTTCTAGTTGCCAGCCATCTGTTGTTTGCCCCTCCCCCGTGCCTTCCTTGACC
CTGGAAGGTGCCACTCCCACTGTCCTTTCCTAATAAAATGAGGAAATTGCATCGCATTGTCTGAGTAGGT
GTCATTCTATTCTGGGGGGTGGGGTGGGGCAGGACAGCAAGGGGGAGGATTGGGAAGACAATAGCAGGCA
TGCTGGGGATGCGGTGGGCTCTATGGCTTCTGAGGCGGAAAGAACCAGCTGGGGCTCTAGGGGGTATCCC
C
[124 nt withheld, positions 8682-8805]
C
[91 nt withheld, positions 8807-8897]
A
[49 nt withheld, positions 8899-8947]
CCTTTGACGTTGGAGTCCACGTTCTTT
[37 nt withheld, positions 8975-9011]
ACCCTATCTCGGTCTATTCTTTTGATTTATAAGGGATTTTGCCGATTTCGGCCTATTGGTTAAAAAATGA
GCTGATTTAACAAAAATTTAACGCGAATTAATTCTGTGGAATGTGTGTCAGTTAGGGTGTGGAAAGTCCC
CAGGCTCCCCAGCAGGCAGAAGTATGCAAAGCATGCATCTCAATTAGTCAGCAACCAGGTGTGGAAAGTC
CCCAGGCTCCCCAGCAGGCAGAAGTATGCAAAGCATGCATCTCAATTAGTCAGCAACCATAGTCCCGCCC
CTAACTCCGCCCATCCCGCCCCTAACTCCGCCCAGTTCCGCCCATTCTCCGCCCCATGGCTGACTAATTT
TTTTTATTTATGCAGAGGCCGAGGCCGCCTCTGCCTCTGAGCTATTCCAGAAGTAGTGAGGAGGCTTTTT
TGGAGGCCTAGGCTTTTGCAAAAAGCTCCCGGGAGCTTGTATATCCATTTTCGGATCTGATCAGCACGTG
TTGACAATTAATCATCGGCATAGTATATCGGCATAGTATAATACGACAAGGTGAGGAACTAAACCATGGC
CAAGTTGACCAGTGCCGTTCCGGTGCTCACCGCGCGCGACGTCGCCGGAGCGGTCGAGTTCTGGACCGAC
CGGCTCGGGTTCTCCCGGGACTTCGTGGAGGACGACTTCGCCGGTGTGGTCCGGGACGACGTGACCCTGT
TCATCAGCGCGGTCCAGGACCAGGTGGTGCCGGACAACACCCTGGCCTGGGTGTGGGTGCGCGGCCTGGA
CGAGCTGTACGCCGAGTGGTCGGAGGTCGTGTCCACGAACTTCCGGGACGCCTCCGGGCCGGCCATGACC
GAGATCGGCGAGCAGCCGTGGGGGCGGGAGTTCGCCCTGCGCGACCCGGCCGGCAACTGCGTGCACTTCG
TGGCCGAGGAGCAGGACTGACACGTGCTACGAGATTTCGATTCCACCGCCGCCTTCTATGAAAGGTTGGG
CTTCGGAATCGTTTTCCGGGACGCCGGCTGGATGATCCTCCAGCGCGGGGATCTCATGCTGGAGTTCTTC
GCCCACCCCAACTTGTTTATTGCAGCTTATAATGGTTACAAATAAAGCAATAGCATCACAAATTTCACAA
ATAAAGCATTTTTTTCACTGCATTCTAGTTGTGGTTTGTCCAAACTCATCAATGTATCTTATCATGTCTG
TATACCGTCGACCTCTAGCTAGAGCTTGGCGTAATCATGGTCATAGCTGTTTCCTGTGTGAAATTGTTAT
CCGCTCACAATTCCACACAACATACGAGCCGGAAGCATAAAGTGTAAAGCCTGGGGTGCCTAATGAGTGA
GCTAACTCACATTAATTGCGTTGCGCTCACTGCCCGCTTTCCAGTCGGGAAACCTGTCGTGCCAGCTGCA
TTAATGAATCGGCCAACGCGCGGGGAGAGGCGGTTTGCGTATTGGGCGCTCTTCCGCTTCCTCGCTCACT
GACTCGCTGCGCTCGGTCGTTCGGCTGCGGCGAGCGGTATCAGCTCACTCAAAGGCGGTAATACGGTTAT
CCACAGAATCAGGGGATAACGCAGGAAAGAACATGTGAGCAAAAGGCCAGCAAAAGGCCAGGAACCGTAA
AAAGGCCGCGTTGCTGGCGTTTTTCCATAGGCTCCGCCCCCCTGACGAGCATCACAAAAATCGACGCTCA
AGTCAGAGGTGGCGAAACCCGACAGGACTATAAAGATACCAGGCGTTTCCCCCTGGAAGCTCCCTCGTGC
GCTCTCCTGTTCCGACCCTGCCGCTTACCGGATACCTGTCCGCCTTTCTCCCTTCGGGAAGCGTGGCGCT
TTCTCATAGCTCACGCTGTAGGTATCTCAGTTCGGTGTAGGTCGTTCGCTCCAAGCTGGGCTGTGTGCAC
GAACCCCCCGTTCAGCCCGACCGCTGCGCCTTATCCGGTAACTATCGTCTTGAGTCCAACCCGGTAAGAC
ACGACTTATCGCCACTGGCAGCAGCCACTGGTAACAGGATTAGCAGAGCGAGGTATGTAGGCGGTGCTAC
AGAGTTCTTGAAGTGGTGGCCTAACTACGGCTACACTAGAAGAACAGTATTTGGTATCTGCGCTCTGCTG
AAGCCAGTTACCTTCGGAAAAAGAGTTGGTAGCTCTTGATCCGGCAAACAAACCACCGCTGGTAGCGGTG
GTTTTTTTGTTTGCAAGCAGCAGATTACGCGCAGAAAAAAAGGATCTCAAGAAGATCCTTTGATCTTTTC
TACGGGGTCTGACGCTCAGTGGAACGAAAACTCACGTTAAGGGATTTTGGTCATGAGATTATCAAAAAGG
ATCTTCACCTAGATCCTTTTAAATTAAAAATGAAGTTTTAAATCAATCTAAAGTATATATGAGTAAACTT
GGTCTGACAGTTACCAATGCTTAATCAGTGAGGCACCTATCTCAGCGATCTGTCTATTTCGTTCATCCAT
AGTTGCCTGACTCCCCGTCGTGTAGATAACTACGATACGGGAGGGCTTACCATCTGGCCCCAGTGCTGCA
ATGATACCGCGAGACCCACGCTCACCGGCTCCAGATTTATCAGCAATAAACCAGCCAGCCGGAAGGGCCG
AGCGCAGAAGTGGTCCTGCAACTTTATCCGCCTCCATCCAGTCTATTAATTGTTGCCGGGAAGCTAGAGT
AAGTAGTTCGCCAGTTAATAGTTTGCGCAACGTTGTTGCCATTGCTACAGGCATCGTGGTGTCACGCTCG
TCGTTTGGTATGGCTTCATTCAGCTCCGGTTCCCAACGATCAAGGCGAGTTACATGATCCCCCATGTTGT
GCAAAAAAGCGGTTAGCTCCTTCGGTCCTCCGATCGTTGTCAGAAGTAAGTTGGCCGCAGTGTTATCACT
CATGGTTATGGCAGCACTGCATAATTCTCTTACTGTCATGCCATCCGTAAGATGCTTTTCTGTGACTGGT
GAGTACTCAACCAAGTCATTCTGAGAATAGTGTATGCGGCGACCGAGTTGCTCTTGCCCGGCGTCAATAC
GGGATAATACCGCGCCACATAGCAGAACTTTAAAAGTGCTCATCATTGGAAAACGTTCTTCGGGGCGAAA
ACTCTCAAGGATCTTACCGCTGTTGAGATCCAGTTCGATGTAACCCACTCGTGCACCCAACTGATCTTCA
GCATCTTTTACTTTCACCAGCGTTTCTGGGTGAGCAAAAACAGGAAGGCAAAATGCCGCAAAAAAGGGAA
TAAGGGCGACACGGAAATGTTGAATACTCATACTCTTCCTTTTTCAATATTATTGAAGCATTTATCAGGG
TTATTGTCTCATGAGCGGATACATATTTGAATGTATTTAGAAAAATAAACAAATAGGGGTTCCGCGCACA
TTTCCCCGAAAAGTGCCACCTGACGTCGACGGATCGGGAGATCTCCCGATCCCCTATGGTGCACTCTCAG
TACAATCTGCTCTGATGCCGCATAGTTAAGCCAGTATCTGCTCCCTGCTTGTGTGTTGGAGGTCGCTGAG
TAGTGCGCGAGCAAAATTTAAGCTACAACAAGGCAAGGCTTGACCGACAATTGCATGAAGAATCTGCTTA
GGGTTAGGCGTTTTGCGCTGCTTCGCGATGTACGGGCCAGATATACGCGTTGACATTGATTATTGACTAG
TTATTAATAGTAATCAATTACGGGGTCATTAGTTCATAGCCCATATATGGAGTTCCGCGTTACATAACTT
ACGGTAAATGGCCCGCCTGGCTGACCGCCCAACGACCCCCGCCCATTGACGTCAATAATGACGTATGTTC
CCATAGTAACGCCAATAGGGACTTTCCATTGACGTCAATGGGTGGAGTATTTACGGTAAACTGCCCACTT
GGCAGTACATCAAGTGTATCATATGCCAAGTACGCCCCCTATTGACGTCAATGACGGTAAATGGCCCGCC
TGGCATTATGCCCAGTACATGACCTTATGGGACTTTCCTACTTGGCAGTACATCTACGTATTAGTCATCG
CTATTACCATGG
